>Addgene plasmid #164131 | pcDNA™5/FRT/CMV_promoter-Cas9-E2A-mRFP | addgene full sequence | sequence record 323775 | Addgene NGS Result
GTGATGCGGTTTTGGCAGTACATCAATGGGCGTGGATAGCGGTTTGACTCACGGGGATTTCCAAGTCTCC
ACCCCATTGACGTCAATGGGAGTTTGTTTTGGCACCAAAATCAACGGGACTTTCCAAAATGTCGTAACAA
CTCCGCCCCATTGACGCAAATGGGCGGTAGGCGTGTACGGTGGGAGGTCTATATAAGCAGAGCTCTCTGG
CTAACTAGAGAACCCACTGCTTACTGGCTTATCGAAATTAATACGACTCACTATAGGGAGACCCAAGCTT
GCCACCATGGACAAGAAGTACAGCATCGGCCTGGACATCGGTACCAACAGCGTGGGCTGGGCCGTGATCA
CCGACGAGTACAAGGTGCCCAGCAAGAAGTTCAAGGTGCTGGGCAACACCGACCGCCACAGCATCAAGAA
GAACCTGATCGGCGCCCTGCTGTTCGACAGCGGCGAGACCGCCGAGGCCACCCGCCTGAAGCGCACCGCC
CGCCGCCGCTACACCCGCCGCAAGAACCGCATCTGCTACCTGCAGGAGATCTTCAGCAACGAGATGGCCA
AGGTGGACGACAGCTTCTTCCACCGCCTGGAGGAGAGCTTCCTGGTGGAGGAGGACAAGAAGCACGAGCG
CCACCCCATCTTCGGCAACATCGTGGACGAGGTGGCCTACCACGAGAAGTACCCCACCATCTACCACCTG
CGCAAGAAGCTGGTGGACAGCACCGACAAGGCCGACCTGCGCCTGATCTACCTGGCCCTGGCCCACATGA
TCAAGTTCCGCGGCCACTTCCTGATCGAGGGCGACCTGAACCCCGACAACAGCGACGTGGACAAGCTGTT
CATCCAGCTGGTGCAGACCTACAACCAGCTGTTCGAGGAGAACCCCATCAACGCCAGCGGCGTGGACGCC
AAGGCCATCCTGAGCGCCCGCCTGAGCAAGAGCCGCCGCCTGGAGAACCTGATCGCCCAGCTGCCCGGCG
AGAAGAAGAACGGCCTGTTCGGCAACCTGATCGCCCTGAGCCTGGGCCTGACCCCCAACTTCAAGAGCAA
CTTCGACCTGGCCGAGGACGCCAAGCTGCAGCTGAGCAAGGACACCTACGACGACGACCTGGACAACCTG
CTGGCCCAGATCGGCGACCAGTACGCCGACCTGTTCCTGGCCGCCAAGAACCTGAGCGACGCCATCCTGC
TGAGCGACATCCTGCGCGTGAACACCGAGATCACCAAGGCCCCCCTGAGCGCCAGCATGATCAAGCGCTA
CGACGAGCACCACCAGGACCTGACCCTGCTGAAGGCCCTGGTGCGCCAGCAGCTGCCCGAGAAGTACAAG
GAGATCTTCTTCGACCAGAGCAAGAACGGCTACGCCGGCTACATCGACGGCGGCGCCAGCCAGGAGGAGT
TCTACAAGTTCATCAAGCCCATCCTGGAGAAGATGGACGGCACCGAGGAGCTGCTGGTGAAGCTGAACCG
CGAGGACCTGCTGCGCAAGCAGCGCACCTTCGACAACGGCAGCATCCCCCACCAGATCCACCTGGGCGAG
CTGCACGCCATCCTGCGCCGCCAGGAGGACTTCTACCCCTTCCTGAAGGACAACCGCGAGAAGATCGAGA
AGATCCTGACCTTCCGCATCCCCTACTACGTGGGCCCCCTGGCCCGCGGCAACAGCCGCTTCGCCTGGAT
GACCCGCAAGAGCGAGGAGACCATCACCCCCTGGAACTTCGAGGAGGTGGTGGACAAGGGCGCCAGCGCC
CAGAGCTTCATCGAGCGCATGACCAACTTCGACAAGAACCTGCCCAACGAGAAGGTGCTGCCCAAGCACA
GCCTGCTGTACGAGTACTTCACCGTGTACAACGAGCTGACCAAGGTGAAGTACGTGACCGAGGGCATGCG
CAAGCCCGCCTTCCTGAGCGGCGAGCAGAAGAAGGCCATCGTGGACCTGCTGTTCAAGACCAACCGCAAG
GTGACCGTGAAGCAGCTGAAGGAGGACTACTTCAAGAAGATCGAGTGCTTCGACAGCGTGGAGATCAGCG
GCGTGGAGGACCGCTTCAACGCCAGCCTGGGCACCTACCACGACCTGCTGAAGATCATCAAGGACAAGGA
CTTCCTGGACAACGAGGAGAACGAGGACATCCTGGAGGACATCGTGCTGACCCTGACCCTGTTCGAGGAC
CGCGAGATGATCGAGGAGCGCCTGAAGACCTACGCCCACCTGTTCGACGACAAGGTGATGAAGCAGCTGA
AGCGCCGCCGCTACACCGGCTGGGGCCGCCTGAGCCGCAAGCTTATCAACGGCATCCGCGACAAGCAGAG
CGGCAAGACCATCCTGGACTTCCTGAAGAGCGACGGCTTCGCCAACCGCAACTTCATGCAGCTGATCCAC
GACGACAGCCTGACCTTCAAGGAGGACATCCAGAAGGCCCAGGTGAGCGGCCAGGGCGACAGCCTGCACG
AGCACATCGCCAACCTGGCCGGCAGCCCCGCCATCAAGAAGGGCATCCTGCAGACCGTGAAGGTGGTGGA
CGAGCTGGTGAAGGTGATGGGCCGCCACAAGCCCGAGAACATCGTGATCGAGATGGCCCGCGAGAACCAG
ACCACCCAGAAGGGCCAGAAGAACAGCCGCGAGCGCATGAAGCGCATCGAGGAGGGCATCAAGGAGCTGG
GCAGCCAGATCCTGAAGGAGCACCCCGTGGAGAACACCCAGCTGCAGAACGAGAAGCTGTACCTGTACTA
CCTGCAGAACGGCCGCGACATGTACGTGGACCAGGAGCTGGACATCAACCGCCTGAGCGACTACGACGTG
GACCACATCGTGCCCCAGAGCTTCCTGAAGGACGACAGCATCGACAACAAGGTGCTGACCCGCAGCGACA
AGAACCGCGGCAAGAGCGACAACGTGCCCAGCGAGGAGGTGGTGAAGAAGATGAAGAACTACTGGCGCCA
GCTGCTGAACGCCAAGCTGATCACCCAGCGCAAGTTCGACAACCTGACCAAGGCCGAGCGCGGCGGCCTG
AGCGAGCTGGACAAGGCCGGCTTCATCAAGCGCCAGCTGGTGGAGACCCGCCAGATCACCAAGCACGTGG
CCCAGATCCTGGACAGCCGCATGAACACCAAGTACGACGAGAACGACAAGCTGATCCGCGAGGTGAAGGT
GATCACCCTGAAGAGCAAGCTGGTGAGCGACTTCCGCAAGGACTTCCAGTTCTACAAGGTGCGCGAGATC
AACAACTACCACCACGCCCACGACGCCTACCTGAACGCCGTGGTGGGCACCGCCCTGATCAAGAAGTACC
CCAAGCTGGAGAGCGAGTTCGTGTACGGCGACTACAAGGTGTACGACGTGCGCAAGATGATCGCCAAGAG
CGAGCAGGAGATCGGCAAGGCCACCGCCAAGTACTTCTTCTACAGCAACATCATGAACTTCTTCAAGACC
GAGATCACCCTGGCCAACGGCGAGATCCGCAAGCGCCCCCTGATCGAGACCAACGGCGAGACCGGCGAGA
TCGTGTGGGACAAGGGCCGCGACTTCGCCACCGTGCGCAAGGTGCTGAGCATGCCCCAGGTGAACATCGT
GAAGAAGACCGAGGTGCAGACCGGCGGCTTCAGCAAGGAGAGCATCCTGCCCAAGCGCAACAGCGACAAG
CTGATCGCCCGCAAGAAGGACTGGGACCCCAAGAAGTACGGCGGCTTCGACAGCCCCACCGTGGCCTACA
GCGTGCTGGTGGTGGCCAAGGTGGAGAAGGGCAAGAGCAAGAAGCTGAAGAGCGTGAAGGAGCTGCTGGG
CATCACCATCATGGAGCGCAGCAGCTTCGAGAAGAACCCCATCGACTTCCTGGAGGCCAAGGGCTACAAG
GAGGTGAAGAAGGACCTGATCATCAAGCTGCCCAAGTACAGCCTGTTCGAGCTGGAGAACGGCCGCAAGC
GCATGCTGGCCAGCGCCGGCGAGCTGCAGAAGGGCAACGAGCTGGCCCTGCCCAGCAAGTACGTGAACTT
CCTGTACCTGGCCAGCCACTACGAGAAGCTGAAGGGCAGCCCCGAGGACAACGAGCAGAAGCAGCTGTTC
GTGGAGCAGCACAAGCACTACCTGGACGAGATCATCGAGCAGATCAGCGAGTTCAGCAAGCGCGTGATCC
TGGCCGACGCCAACCTGGACAAGGTGCTGAGCGCCTACAACAAGCACCGCGACAAGCCCATCCGCGAGCA
GGCCGAGAACATCATCCACCTGTTCACCCTGACCAACCTGGGCGCCCCCGCCGCCTTCAAGTACTTCGAC
ACCACCATCGACCGCAAGCGCTACACCAGCACCAAGGAGGTGCTGGACGCCACCCTGATCCACCAGAGCA
TCACCGGTCTGTACGAGACCCGCATCGACCTGAGCCAGCTGGGCGGCGACGGCGGCTCCGGACCTCCAAA
GAAAAAGAGAAAAGTATACCCCTACGACGTGCCCGACTACGCCGAATTCGGAAGCGGGCAGTGCACCAAC
TACGCCCTGCTGAAGCTGGCCGGCGACGTGGAGAGCAACCCCGGCCCCGGATCCATGGTGTCTAAGGGCG
AAGAGCTGATTAAGGAGAACATGCACATGAAGCTGTACATGGAGGGCACCGTGAACAACCACCACTTCAA
GTGCACATCCGAGGGCGAAGGCAAGCCCTACGAGGGCACCCAGACCATGAGAATCAAGGTGGTCGAGGGC
GGCCCTCTCCCCTTCGCCTTCGACATCCTGGCTACCAGCTTCATGTACGGCAGCAGAACCTTCATCAACC
ACACCCAGGGCATCCCCGACTTCTTTAAGCAGTCCTTCCCTGAGGGCTTCACATGGGAGAGAGTCACCAC
ATACGAGGACGGGGGCGTGCTGACCGCTACCCAGGACACCAGCCTCCAGGACGGCTGCCTCATCTACAAC
GTCAAGATCAGAGGGGTGAACTTCCCATCCAACGGCCCTGTGATGCAGAAGAAAACACTCGGCTGGGAGG
CCAACACCGAGATGCTGTACCCCGCTGACGGCGGCCTGGAAGGCAGAAGCGACATGGCCCTGAAGCTCGT
GGGCGGGGGCCACCTGATCTGCAACTTCAAGACCACATACAGATCCAAGAAACCCGCTAAGAACCTCAAG
ATGCCCGGCGTCTACTATGTGGACCACAGACTGGAAAGAATCAAGGAGGCCGACAAAGAGACCTACGTCG
AGCAGCACGAGGTGGCTGTGGCCAGATACTGCGACCTCCCTAGCAAACTGGGGCACAAACTTAATTGAGC
GGCCGCTCGAGTCTAGAGGGCCCGTTTAAACCCGCTGATCAGCCTCGACTGTGCCTTCTAGTTGCCAGCC
ATCTGTTGTTTGCCCCTCCCCCGTGCCTTCCTTGACCCTGGAAGGTGCCACTCCCACTGTCCTTTCCTAA
TAAAATGAGGAAATTGCATCGCATTGTCTGAGTAGGTGTCATTCTATTCTGGGGGGTGGGGTGGGGCAGG
ACAGCAAGGGGGAGGATTGGGAAGACAATAGCAGGCATGCTGGGGATGCGGTGGGCTCTATGGCTTCTGA
GGCGGAAAGAACCAGCTGGGGCTCTAGGGGGTATCCCC
[124 nt withheld, positions 5569-5692]
C
[91 nt withheld, positions 5694-5784]
AGGGTGATGGTTCACGTACCTAGAAGTTCCTATTCCGAAGTTCCTATTCTCTAGAAAGTATAGGAACTTC
CTTGGCCAAAAAGCCTGAACTCACCGCGACGTCTGTCGAGAAGTTTCTGATCGAAAAGTTCGACAGCGTC
TCCGACCTGATGCAGCTCTCGGAGGGCGAAGAATCTCGTGCTTTCAGCTTCGATGTAGGAGGGCGTGGAT
ATGTCCTGCGGGTAAATAGCTGCGCCGATGGTTTCTACAAAGATCGTTATGTTTATCGGCACTTTGCATC
GGCCGCGCTCCCGATTCCGGAAGTGCTTGACATTGGGGAATTCAGCGAGAGCCTGACCTATTGCATCTCC
CGCCGTGCACAGGGTGTCACGTTGCAAGACCTGCCTGAAACCGAACTGCCCGCTGTTCTGCAGCCGGTCG
CGGAGGCCATGGATGCGATCGCTGCGGCCGATCTTAGCCAGACGAGCGGGTTCGGCCCATTCGGACCGCA
AGGAATCGGTCAATACACTACATGGCGTGATTTCATATGCGCGATTGCTGATCCCCATGTGTATCACTGG
CAAACTGTGATGGACGACACCGTCAGTGCGTCCGTCGCGCAGGCTCTCGATGAGCTGATGCTTTGGGCCG
AGGACTGCCCCGAAGTCCGGCACCTCGTGCACGCGGATTTCGGCTCCAACAATGTCCTGACGGACAATGG
CCGCATAACAGCGGTCATTGACTGGAGCGAGGCGATGTTCGGGGATTCCCAATACGAGGTCGCCAACATC
TTCTTCTGGAGGCCGTGGTTGGCTTGTATGGAGCAGCAGACGCGCTACTTCGAGCGGAGGCATCCGGAGC
TTGCAGGATCGCCGCGGCTCCGGGCGTATATGCTCCGCATTGGTCTTGACCAACTCTATCAGAGCTTGGT
TGACGGCAATTTCGATGATGCAGCTTGGGCGCAGGGTCGATGCGACGCAATCGTCCGATCCGGAGCCGGG
ACTGTCGGGCGTACACAAATCGCCCGCAGAAGCGCGGCCGTCTGGACCGATGGCTGTGTAGAAGTACTCG
CCGATAGTGGAAACCGACGCCCCAGCACTCGTCCGAGGGCAAAGGAATAGCACGTACTACGAGATTTCGA
TTCCACCGCCGCCTTCTATGAAAGGTTGGGCTTCGGAATCGTTTTCCGGGACGCCGGCTGGATGATCCTC
CAGCGCGGGGATCTCATGCTGGAGTTCTTCGCCCACCCCAACTTGTTTATTGCAGCTTATAATGGTTACA
AATAAAGCAATAGCATCACAAATTTCACAAATAAAGCATTTTTTTCACTGCATTCTAGTTGTGGTTTGTC
CAAACTCATCAATGTATCTTATCATGTCTGTATACCGTCGACCTCTAGCTAGAGCTTGGCGTAATCATGG
TCATAGCTGTTTCCTGTGTGAAATTGTTATCCGCTCACAATTCCACACAACATACGAGCCGGAAGCATAA
AGTGTAAAGCCTGGGGTGCCTAATGAGTGAGCTAACTCACATTAATTGCGTTGCGCTCACTGCCCGCTTT
CCAGTCGGGAAACCTGTCGTGCCAGCTGCATTAATGAATCGGCCAACGCGCGGGGAGAGGCGGTTTGCGT
ATTGGGCGCTCTTCCGCTTCCTCGCTCACTGACTCGCTGCGCTCGGTCGTTCGGCTGCGGCGAGCGGTAT
CAGCTCACTCAAAGGCGGTAATACGGTTATCCACAGAATCAGGGGATAACGCAGGAAAGAACATGTGAGC
AAAAGGCCAGCAAAAGGCCAGGAACCGTAAAAAGGCCGCGTTGCTGGCGTTTTTCCATAGGCTCCGCCCC
CCTGACGAGCATCACAAAAATCGACGCTCAAGTCAGAGGTGGCGAAACCCGACAGGACTATAAAGATACC
AGGCGTTTCCCCCTGGAAGCTCCCTCGTGCGCTCTCCTGTTCCGACCCTGCCGCTTACCGGATACCTGTC
CGCCTTTCTCCCTTCGGGAAGCGTGGCGCTTTCTCATAGCTCACGCTGTAGGTATCTCAGTTCGGTGTAG
GTCGTTCGCTCCAAGCTGGGCTGTGTGCACGAACCCCCCGTTCAGCCCGACCGCTGCGCCTTATCCGGTA
ACTATCGTCTTGAGTCCAACCCGGTAAGACACGACTTATCGCCACTGGCAGCAGCCACTGGTAACAGGAT
TAGCAGAGCGAGGTATGTAGGCGGTGCTACAGAGTTCTTGAAGTGGTGGCCTAACTACGGCTACACTAGA
AGAACAGTATTTGGTATCTGCGCTCTGCTGAAGCCAGTTACCTTCGGAAAAAGAGTTGGTAGCTCTTGAT
CCGGCAAACAAACCACCGCTGGTAGCGGTGGTTTTTTTGTTTGCAAGCAGCAGATTACGCGCAGAAAAAA
AGGATCTCAAGAAGATCCTTTGATCTTTTCTACGGGGTCTGACGCTCAGTGGAACGAAAACTCACGTTAA
GGGATTTTGGTCATGAGATTATCAAAAAGGATCTTCACCTAGATCCTTTTAAATTAAAAATGAAGTTTTA
AATCAATCTAAAGTATATATGAGTAAACTTGGTCTGACAGTTACCAATGCTTAATCAGTGAGGCACCTAT
CTCAGCGATCTGTCTATTTCGTTCATCCATAGTTGCCTGACTCCCCGTCGTGTAGATAACTACGATACGG
GAGGGCTTACCATCTGGCCCCAGTGCTGCAATGATACCGCGAGACCCACGCTCACCGGCTCCAGATTTAT
CAGCAATAAACCAGCCAGCCGGAAGGGCCGAGCGCAGAAGTGGTCCTGCAACTTTATCCGCCTCCATCCA
GTCTATTAATTGTTGCCGGGAAGCTAGAGTAAGTAGTTCGCCAGTTAATAGTTTGCGCAACGTTGTTGCC
ATTGCTACAGGCATCGTGGTGTCACGCTCGTCGTTTGGTATGGCTTCATTCAGCTCCGGTTCCCAACGAT
CAAGGCGAGTTACATGATCCCCCATGTTGTGCAAAAAAGCGGTTAGCTCCTTCGGTCCTCCGATCGTTGT
CAGAAGTAAGTTGGCCGCAGTGTTATCACTCATGGTTATGGCAGCACTGCATAATTCTCTTACTGTCATG
CCATCCGTAAGATGCTTTTCTGTGACTGGTGAGTACTCAACCAAGTCATTCTGAGAATAGTGTATGCGGC
GACCGAGTTGCTCTTGCCCGGCGTCAATACGGGATAATACCGCGCCACATAGCAGAACTTTAAAAGTGCT
CATCATTGGAAAACGTTCTTCGGGGCGAAAACTCTCAAGGATCTTACCGCTGTTGAGATCCAGTTCGATG
TAACCCACTCGTGCACCCAACTGATCTTCAGCATCTTTTACTTTCACCAGCGTTTCTGGGTGAGCAAAAA
CAGGAAGGCAAAATGCCGCAAAAAAGGGAATAAGGGCGACACGGAAATGTTGAATACTCATACTCTTCCT
TTTTCAATATTATTGAAGCATTTATCAGGGTTATTGTCTCATGAGCGGATACATATTTGAATGTATTTAG
AAAAATAAACAAATAGGGGTTCCGCGCACATTTCCCCGAAAAGTGCCACCTGACGTCGACGGATCGGGAG
ATCTCCCGATCCCCTATGGTGCACTCTCAGTACAATCTGCTCTGATGCCGCATAGTTAAGCCAGTATCTG
CTCCCTGCTTGTGTGTTGGAGGTCGCTGAGTAGTGCGCGAGCAAAATTTAAGCTACAACAAGGCAAGGCT
TGACCGACAATTGCATGAAGAATCTGCTTAGGGTTAGGCGTTTTGCGCTGCTTCGCGATGTACGGGCCAG
ATATACGCGTTGACATTGATTATTGACTAGTTATTAATAGTAATCAATTACGGGGTCATTAGTTCATAGC
CCATATATGGAGTTCCGCGTTACATAACTTACGGTAAATGGCCCGCCTGGCTGACCGCCCAACGACCCCC
GCCCATTGACGTCAATAATGACGTATGTTCCCATAGTAACGCCAATAGGGACTTTCCATTGACGTCAATG
GGTGGAGTATTTACGGTAAACTGCCCACTTGGCAGTACATCAAGTGTATCATATGCCAAGTACGCCCCCT
ATTGACGTCAATGACGGTAAATGGCCCGCCTGGCATTATGCCCAGTACATGACCTTATGGGACTTTCCTA
CTTGGCAGTACATCTACGTATTAGTCATCGCTATTACCATG
Features (pLannotate 1.2.2; 21 found; start..end, strand, type, name):
      1..204     +  promoter       CMV promoter: human cytomegalovirus (CMV) immediate early promoter
    200..233     +  LTR            5' LTR (truncated) (fragment): truncated 5' long terminal repeat (LTR) from HIV-1
    249..267     +  promoter       T7 promoter: promoter for bacteriophage T7 RNA polymerase
    287..4390    +  CDS            cas9: CAS9_STRP1 - Also known as csn1 From Streptococcus pyogenes serotype M1.
   4535..5248    +  CDS            TagRFP: monomeric derivative of red fluorescent protein from Entacmaea quadricolor (Merzlyak et al., 2007) mammalian codon-optimized
   5299..5523    +  polyA_signal   bGH poly(A) signal: bovine growth hormone polyadenylation signal
   5527..5548    +  promoter       SV40 promoter (fragment): SV40 enhancer and early promoter
   5569..5802    +  rep_origin     f1 ori (fragment) (sequence partly withheld): f1 bacteriophage origin of replication; arrow indicates direction of (+) strand synthesis
   5807..5854    +  protein_bind   FRT: FLP-mediated recombination occurs in the 8-bp core sequence TCTAGAAA (Turan and Bode, 2011). FLP recombinase from the Saccharomyces cerevisiae 2μ plasmid
   5862..6884    +  CDS            HygR: aminoglycoside phosphotransferase from E. coli; aph(4)-Ia; confers resistance to hygromycin
   6894..7019    +  CDS            ble (fragment): BLE_KLEPN - Experimental evidence at protein level: Swiss-Prot protein existence level 1. Binding protein with a strong affinity to the bleomycin family of antibiotics. Binds to CL990; an antimitotic-antibiotic compound. From Klebsiella pneumoniae.
   7014..7135    +  polyA_signal   SV40 poly(A) signal: SV40 polyadenylation signal
   7208..7224    -  protein_bind   lac operator: The lac repressor binds to the lac operator to inhibit transcription in E. coli. This inhibition can be relieved by adding lactose or isopropyl-β-D-thiogalactopyranoside (IPTG). lac repressor encoded by lacI
   7232..7262    -  promoter       lac promoter: promoter for the E. coli lac operon
   7277..7298    -  protein_bind   CAP binding site: CAP binding activates transcription in the presence of cAMP. E. coli catabolite activator protein
   7311..7403    -  CDS            lacI (fragment): lac repressor; lacI; The lac repressor binds to the lac operator to inhibit transcription in E. coli. This inhibition can be relieved by adding lactose or isopropyl-β-D-thiogalactopyranoside (IPTG).
   7586..8174    -  rep_origin     ori: high-copy-number ColE1/pMB1/pBR322/pUC origin of replication
   8345..9205    -  CDS            AmpR: β-lactamase; bla; confers resistance to ampicillin, carbenicillin, and related antibiotics
   9206..9310    -  promoter       AmpR promoter: bla
   9369..9421    -  misc_feature   bom (fragment): basis of mobility region from pBR322
   9576..9955    +  enhancer       CMV enhancer: human cytomegalovirus immediate early enhancer
