[The description below was written by a language model from this plasmid's Addgene catalogue record and pLannotate feature annotations shown in this document.]
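Description:
pcDNA™5/FRT/CMV_promoter-Cas9-E2A-mRFP is a 9,955 bp mammalian expression and genomic insertion vector built on the Thermo Fisher pcDNA5-FRT backbone, designed to generate cell lines carrying a stably integrated Cas9 cassette. In E. coli it is maintained as a high-copy plasmid through a ColE1/pUC-type origin and selected with ampicillin via the β-lactamase gene. Small fragments annotated as f1 ori, lac regulatory elements, lacI, ble, bom, an SV40 promoter and an HIV-1 LTR appear to be backbone remnants or short sequence matches rather than functional parts.

The payload is driven by the human CMV immediate-early enhancer and promoter, which span the plasmid's numbering origin. A T7 promoter sits just upstream of the 4,104 bp Streptococcus pyogenes Cas9 coding sequence. According to the construct name, Cas9 is linked through an E2A self-cleaving peptide to a red fluorescent protein, so both proteins are produced from one transcript, and red fluorescence marks Cas9-expressing cells. The E2A itself is not annotated, but it presumably lies in the gap between the two coding regions. The catalogue calls the reporter mRFP, whereas the annotation software matched it to TagRFP. A bovine growth hormone polyadenylation signal terminates the transcript.

Downstream, an FRT site directly precedes a hygromycin resistance gene with an SV40 poly(A) signal, and no full promoter is annotated in front of it. In this standard arrangement, FLP-mediated recombination into a genomic FRT landing site places the marker behind a resident promoter, so hygromycin resistance selects for correct single-copy integration. The record describes its use as making Cas9 knock-in cell lines for CRISPR and synthetic biology applications.
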