Addgene plasmid #164131: pcDNA™5/FRT/CMV_promoter-Cas9-E2A-mRFP
Purpose: Expresses SpCas9 and mRFP in mammalian cells (an insertion vector to generate Cas9-knockin cell lines)
Depositing lab: Hyongbum Kim. Depositing organization: Yonsei University Health System. Publication: Recording of elapsed time and temporal information about biological events using Cas9. Park J, Lim JM, Jung I, Heo SJ, Park J, Chang Y, Kim HK, Jung D, Yu JH, Min S, Yoon S, Cho SR, Park T, Kim HH. Cell. 2021 Jan 28. pii: S0092-8674(21)00014-3. doi: 10.1016/j.cell.2021.01.014. PubMed 33539780.
Backbone
  Vector backbone: pcDNA5-FRT
  Backbone manufacturer: Thermo Fisher
  Backbone size w/o insert (bp): 4000
  Total vector size (bp): 9955
  Vector type: Mammalian Expression, CRISPR, Synthetic Biology
  Selectable markers: Hygromycin
Growth in bacteria
  Bacterial resistance: Ampicillin, 100 μg/mL
  Growth temperature: 37°C
  Growth strain: NEB Stable
  Copy number: High Copy
Gene/Insert
  Gene/Insert name: SpCas9
  Species: Synthetic
  Insert size (bp): 4104
  Entrez Gene: cas9 (a.k.a. B6D67_RS04280, ERS445054_00848)
  Promoter: CMV
  Cloning method: Unknown
  Sequencing primers: 5′ cgcaaatgggcggtaggcgtg; 3′ TAGAAGGCACAGTCGAGG
Terms and licenses: Academic/Nonprofit Terms; Industry Terms: Not Available to Industry
How to cite: pcDNA™5/FRT/CMV_promoter-Cas9-E2A-mRFP was a gift from Hyongbum Kim (Addgene plasmid # 164131 ; http://n2t.net/addgene:164131 ; RRID:Addgene_164131)
